Addgene plasmid #223768: pHAGE-FKBP-mEGFP-WIPI3
Purpose: Stable expression and inducible recruitment of protein in mammalian cell culture
Depositing lab: Sascha Martens. Depositing organization: University of Vienna. Publication: Reconstitution of BNIP3/NIX-mitophagy initiation reveals hierarchical flexibility of the autophagy machinery. Adriaenssens E, Schaar S, Cook ASI, Stuke JFM, Sawa-Makarska J, Nguyen TN, Ren X, Schuschnig M, Romanov J, Khuu G, Uoselis L, Lazarou M, Hummer G, Hurley JH, Martens S. Nat Cell Biol. 2025 Jul 25. doi: 10.1038/s41556-025-01712-y. PubMed 40715440.
Backbone
  Vector backbone: pHAGE
  Vector type: Lentiviral
Growth in bacteria
  Bacterial resistance: Ampicillin, 100 μg/mL
  Growth temperature: 37°C
  Growth strain: NEB Stable
  Copy number: Unknown
Gene/Insert
  Gene/Insert name: WIPI3
  Species: H. sapiens (human)
  Entrez Gene: WDR45B (a.k.a. NEDSBAS, WDR45L, WIPI-3, WIPI3)
  Tag / fusion protein: FKBP-mEGFP (N terminal on insert)
  Cloning method: Gibson Cloning
Terms and licenses: Academic/Nonprofit Terms; Industry Terms: Not Available to Industry
Depositor comments: Internal #: SMc2372 . Please visit https://doi.org/10.1101/2024.08.28.609967 for bioRxiv preprint.
How to cite: pHAGE-FKBP-mEGFP-WIPI3 was a gift from Sascha Martens (Addgene plasmid # 223768 ; http://n2t.net/addgene:223768 ; RRID:Addgene_223768)
