[The description below was written by a language model from this plasmid's Addgene catalogue record and pLannotate feature annotations shown in this document.]
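Description:
pHAGE-FKBP-mEGFP-WIPI3 is an HIV-1-based lentiviral transfer plasmid of about 8.9 kb, built on the pHAGE backbone for stable expression of a tagged human autophagy protein in mammalian cell culture. It is propagated in E. coli through a high-copy ColE1/pUC-type origin and selected with ampicillin via the β-lactamase gene. The viral portion has a truncated 5' LTR, the Ψ packaging signal with an adjoining gag fragment, the Rev response element for Rev-dependent nuclear export of the genomic RNA, the cPPT/CTS element, and a ΔU3 self-inactivating 3' LTR that silences LTR promoter activity after integration. Short fragments of nef, rev, lacI, the SV40 origin and SV40 poly(A) signal, and lac regulatory sequences are backbone remnants. No mammalian drug-selection marker is annotated, so the GFP signal is the only evident means of identifying transduced cells.

The expression cassette is driven by the CMV immediate-early enhancer and promoter and is followed by a WPRE, which enhances transcript stability and expression. It encodes a single fusion protein: two tandem copies of FKBP12 (the second annotated as a synthetic version with alternative codons, which would reduce repeat sequence identity), then monomeric EGFP, a short linker derived from a multiple cloning site, and full-length human WIPI3 (WDR45B), a PtdIns3P-binding component of the autophagy machinery involved in phagophore elongation. The FKBP module provides the inducible recruitment described in the record; such domains are typically dimerised chemically with an FRB-tagged anchor at a chosen cellular site, although the record does not specify the partner or the ligand. mEGFP lets the relocalisation be followed by fluorescence. The associated work concerns BNIP3/NIX-mediated mitophagy initiation.
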