Features (pLannotate 1.2.2; 27 found; start..end, strand, type, name):
    377..634     +  LTR            5' LTR (truncated): truncated 5' long terminal repeat (LTR) from HIV-1
    681..806     +  misc_feature   HIV-1 Ψ: packaging signal of human immunodeficiency virus type 1
    790..1128    +  CDS            HIV-1 gag (fragment): gag protein from human immunodeficiency virus 1; gag
   1303..1536    +  misc_feature   RRE: The Rev response element (RRE) of HIV-1 allows for Rev-dependent mRNA export from the nucleus to the cytoplasm.
   1913..2013    +  CDS            Rev (fragment): human immunodeficiency virus 1 (HIV-1) Rev protein; rev; enhances nuclear export of unspliced and incompletely spliced viral mRNAs
   2062..2179    +  misc_feature   cPPT/CTS: central polypurine tract and central termination sequence of HIV-1
   2231..2534    +  enhancer       CMV enhancer: human cytomegalovirus immediate early enhancer
   2535..2738    +  promoter       CMV promoter: human cytomegalovirus (CMV) immediate early promoter
   2827..3150    +  CDS            FKBP1A: FKB1A_HUMAN - Also known as FKBP1, FKBP12. Experimental evidence at protein level: Swiss-Prot protein existence level 1. Keeps in an inactive conformation TGFBR1, the TGF-beta type I serine/threonine kinase receptor, preventing TGF-beta receptor activation in absence of ligand. Recruits SMAD7 to ACVR1B which prevents the association of SMAD2 and SMAD3 with the activin receptor complex, thereby blocking the activin signal. May modulate the RYR1 calcium channel activity. PPIases accelerate the folding of proteins. It catalyzes the cis-trans isomerization of proline imidic peptide bonds in oligop
   3157..3477    +  CDS            FKBP: human FK506-binding protein FKBP12 synthetic gene with alternative codons
   3496..4209    +  CDS            mEGFP: mEGFP is a basic (constitutively fluorescent) green fluorescent protein published in 2002, derived from Aequorea victoria. It has moderate acid sensitivity.
   4210..4245    +  misc_feature   MCS (fragment): multiple cloning site
   4246..5274    +  CDS            WDR45B: WIPI3_HUMAN - Also known as WDR45L, WIPI3. Experimental evidence at protein level: Swiss-Prot protein existence level 1. Component of the autophagy machinery that controls the major intracellular degradation process by which cytoplasmic materials are packaged into autophagosomes and delivered to lysosomes for degradation (PubMed:28561066). Binds phosphatidylinositol 3-phosphate (PtdIns3P) forming on membranes of the endoplasmic reticulum upon activation of the upstream ULK1 and PI3 kinases and is recruited at phagophore assembly sites where it regulates the elongation of nascent phagophores do
   5285..5873    +  misc_feature   WPRE: woodchuck hepatitis virus posttranscriptional regulatory element
   5881..5946    +  CDS            nef (fragment): NEF_HV1Z2 - Experimental evidence at protein level: Swiss-Prot protein existence level 1. Extracellular Nef protein targets CD4(+) T-lymphocytes for apoptosis by interacting with CXCR4 surface receptors. From Human immunodeficiency virus type 1 group M subtype D (isolate Z2/CDC-Z34) (HIV-1).
   5948..6181    +  LTR            3' LTR (ΔU3): self-inactivating 3' long terminal repeat (LTR) from HIV-1
   6386..6490    +  promoter       AmpR promoter: bla
   6491..7351    +  CDS            AmpR: β-lactamase; bla; confers resistance to ampicillin, carbenicillin, and related antibiotics
   7522..8110    +  rep_origin     ori: high-copy-number ColE1/pMB1/pBR322/pUC origin of replication
   8293..8347    +  CDS            lacI (fragment): lac repressor; lacI; The lac repressor binds to the lac operator to inhibit transcription in E. coli. This inhibition can be relieved by adding lactose or isopropyl-β-D-thiogalactopyranoside (IPTG).
   8353..8446    +  rep_origin     SV40 ori (fragment): SV40 origin of replication
   8471..8508    +  CDS            lacI (fragment): lac repressor; lacI; The lac repressor binds to the lac operator to inhibit transcription in E. coli. This inhibition can be relieved by adding lactose or isopropyl-β-D-thiogalactopyranoside (IPTG).
   8521..8542    +  protein_bind   CAP binding site: CAP binding activates transcription in the presence of cAMP. E. coli catabolite activator protein
   8557..8587    +  promoter       lac promoter: promoter for the E. coli lac operon
   8595..8611    +  protein_bind   lac operator: The lac repressor binds to the lac operator to inhibit transcription in E. coli. This inhibition can be relieved by adding lactose or isopropyl-β-D-thiogalactopyranoside (IPTG). lac repressor encoded by lacI
   8645..8728    +  polyA_signal   SV40 poly(A) signal (fragment): SV40 polyadenylation signal
   8895..329     +  CDS            nef (fragment) (across the origin): NEF_HV1BR - Experimental evidence at protein level: Swiss-Prot protein existence level 1. Extracellular Nef protein targets CD4(+) T-lymphocytes for apoptosis by interacting with CXCR4 surface receptors (PubMed:14990729). From Human immunodeficiency virus type 1 group M subtype B (isolate BRU/LAI) (HIV-1).
>Addgene plasmid #223768 | pHAGE-FKBP-mEGFP-WIPI3 | addgene full sequence | sequence record 448203 | Addgene NGS Result
TGGAAGGGCTAATTCACTCCCAAAGAAGACAAGATATCCTTGATCTGTGGATCTACCACACACAAGGCTA
CTTCCCTGATTAGCAGAACTACACACCAGGGCCAGGGGTCAGATATCCACTGACCTTTGGATGGTGCTAC
AAGCTAGTACCAGTTGAGCCAGATAAGGTAGAAGAGGCCAATAAAGGAGAGAACACCAGCTTGTTACACC
CTGTGAGCCTGCATGGGATGGATGACCCGGAGAGAGAAGTGTTAGAGTGGAGGTTTGACAGCCGCCTAGC
ATTTCATCACGTGGCCCGAGAGCTGCATCCGGAGTACTTCAAGAACTGCTGATATCGAGCTTGCTACAAG
GGACTTTCCGCTGGGGACTTTCCAGGGAGGCGTGGCCTGGGCGGGACTGGGGAGTGGCGAGCCCTCAGAT
CCTGCATATAAGCAGCTGCTTTTTGCCTGTACTGGGTCTCTCTGGTTAGACCAGATCTGAGCCTGGGAGC
TCTCTGGCTAACTAGGGAACCCACTGCTTAAGCCTCAATAAAGCTTGCCTTGAGTGCTTCAAGTAGTGTG
TGCCCGTCTGTTGTGTGACTCTGGTAACTAGAGATCCCTCAGACCCTTTTAGTCAGTGTGGAAAATCTCT
AGCAGTGGCGCCCGAACAGGGACTTGAAAGCGAAAGGGAAACCAGAGGAGCTCTCTCGACGCAGGACTCG
GCTTGCTGAAGCGCGCACGGCAAGAGGCGAGGGGCGGCGACTGGTGAGTACGCCAAAAATTTTGACTAGC
GGAGGCTAGAAGGAGAGAGATGGGTGCGAGAGCGTCAGTATTAAGCGGGGGAGAATTAGATCGCGATGGG
AAAAAATTCGGTTAAGGCCAGGGGGAAAGAAAAAATATAAATTAAAACATATAGTATGGGCAAGCAGGGA
GCTAGAACGATTCGCAGTTAATCCTGGCCTGTTAGAAACATCAGAAGGCTGTAGACAAATACTGGGACAG
CTACAACCATCCCTTCAGACAGGATCAGAAGAACTTAGATCATTATATAATACAGTAGCAACCCTCTATT
GTGTGCATCAAAGGATAGAGATAAAAGACACCAAGGAAGCTTTAGACAAGATAGAGGAAGAGCAAAACAA
AAGTAAGACCACCGCACAGCAAGCGGCCGGCCGCTGATCTTCAGACCTGGAGGAGGAGATATGAGGGACA
ATTGGAGAAGTGAATTATATAAATATAAAGTAGTAAAAATTGAACCATTAGGAGTAGCACCCACCAAGGC
AAAGAGAAGAGTGGTGCAGAGAGAAAAAAGAGCAGTGGGAATAGGAGCTTTGTTCCTTGGGTTCTTGGGA
GCAGCAGGAAGCACTATGGGCGCAGCGTCAATGACGCTGACGGTACAGGCCAGACAATTATTGTCTGGTA
TAGTGCAGCAGCAGAACAATTTGCTGAGGGCTATTGAGGCGCAACAGCATCTGTTGCAACTCACAGTCTG
GGGCATCAAGCAGCTCCAGGCAAGAATCCTGGCTGTGGAAAGATACCTAAAGGATCAACAGCTCCTGGGG
ATTTGGGGTTGCTCTGGAAAACTCATTTGCACCACTGCTGTGCCTTGGAATGCTAGTTGGAGTAATAAAT
CTCTGGAACAGATTTGGAATCACACGACCTGGATGGAGTGGGACAGAGAAATTAACAATTACACAAGCTT
AATACACTCCTTAATTGAAGAATCGCAAAACCAGCAAGAAAAGAATGAACAAGAATTATTGGAATTAGAT
AAATGGGCAAGTTTGTGGAATTGGTTTAACATAACAAATTGGCTGTGGTATATAAAATTATTCATAATGA
TAGTAGGAGGCTTGGTAGGTTTAAGAATAGTTTTTGCTGTACTTTCTATAGTGAATAGAGTTAGGCAGGG
ATATTCACCATTATCGTTTCAGACCCACCTCCCAACCCCGAGGGGACCCGACAGGCCCGAAGGAATAGAA
GAAGAAGGTGGAGAGAGAGACAGAGACAGATCCATTCGATTAGTGAACGGATCTCGACGGTATCGCCGAA
TTAATTCACAAATGGCAGTATTCATCCACAATTTTAAAAGAAAAGGGGGGATTGGGGGGTACAGTGCAGG
GGAAAGAATAGTAGACATAATAGCAACAGACATACAAACTAAAGAATTACAAAAACAAATTACAAAAATT
CAAAATTTTCGGGTTTATTACAGGGACAGCAGAGATCCAGTTTGGACTAGTGGAGTTCCGCGTTACATAA
CTTACGGTAAATGGCCCGCCTGGCTGACCGCCCAACGACCCCCGCCCATTGACGTCAATAATGACGTATG
TTCCCATAGTAACGCCAATAGGGACTTTCCATTGACGTCAATGGGTGGAGTATTTACGGTAAACTGCCCA
CTTGGCAGTACATCAAGTGTATCATATGCCAAGTACGCCCCCTATTGACGTCAATGACGGTAAATGGCCC
GCCTGGCATTATGCCCAGTACATGACCTTATGGGACTTTCCTACTTGGCAGTACATCTACGTATTAGTCA
TCGCTATTACCATGGTGATGCGGTTTTGGCAGTACATCAATGGGCGTGGATAGCGGTTTGACTCACGGGG
ATTTCCAAGTCTCCACCCCATTGACGTCAATGGGAGTTTGTTTTGGCACCAAAATCAACGGGACTTTCCA
AAATGTCGTAACAACTCCGCCCCATTGACGCAAATGGGCGGTAGGCGTGTACGGTGGGAGGTCTATATAA
GCAGAGCTCGTTTAGTGAACCGTCAGATCGCCTGGAGACGCCATCCACGCTGTTTTGACCTCCATAGAAG
ACACCGGCGGCCGCGGTACCGCCACCATGGGAGTGCAGGTGGAAACCATCTCCCCAGGAGACGGGCGCAC
CTTCCCCAAGCGCGGCCAGACCTGCGTGGTGCACTACACCGGGATGCTTGAAGATGGAAAGAAATTTGAT
TCCTCCCGGGACAGAAACAAGCCCTTTAAGTTTATGCTAGGCAAGCAGGAGGTGATCCGAGGCTGGGAAG
AAGGGGTTGCCCAGATGAGTGTGGGTCAGAGAGCCAAACTGACTATATCTCCAGATTATGCCTATGGTGC
CACTGGGCACCCAGGCATCATCCCACCACATGCCACTCTCGTCTTCGATGTGGAGCTTCTAAAACTGGAA
ACTAGAGGCGTGCAGGTCGAGACCATCAGCCCCGGCGACGGCCGCACCTTTCCCAAGAGAGGCCAGACTT
GCGTGGTCCACTACACCGGCATGCTGGAGGACGGCAAGAAGTTCGACAGCAGCCGCGACCGCAACAAGCC
CTTCAAGTTCATGCTGGGCAAACAGGAAGTGATCCGCGGCTGGGAGGAAGGCGTGGCTCAGATGAGCGTG
GGGCAGCGGGCCAAGCTGACCATCAGCCCCGACTATGCCTACGGCGCCACCGGCCACCCCGGCATCATCC
CCCCCCACGCCACCCTGGTGTTCGACGTGGAGCTGCTGAAGCTGGAGACTAGTACCGGTTCTAGAGTGAG
CAAGGGCGAGGAGCTGTTCACCGGGGTGGTGCCCATCCTGGTCGAGCTGGACGGCGACGTAAACGGCCAC
AAGTTCAGCGTGTCCGGCGAGGGCGAGGGCGATGCCACCTACGGCAAGCTGACCCTGAAGTTCATCTGCA
CCACCGGCAAGCTGCCCGTGCCCTGGCCCACCCTCGTGACCACCCTGACCTACGGCGTGCAGTGCTTCAG
CCGCTACCCCGACCACATGAAGCAGCACGACTTCTTCAAGTCCGCCATGCCCGAAGGCTACGTCCAGGAG
CGCACCATCTTCTTCAAGGACGACGGCAACTACAAGACCCGCGCCGAGGTGAAGTTCGAGGGCGACACCC
TGGTGAACCGCATCGAGCTGAAGGGCATCGACTTCAAGGAGGACGGCAACATCCTGGGGCACAAGCTGGA
GTACAACTACAACAGCCACAACGTCTATATCATGGCCGACAAGCAGAAGAACGGCATCAAGGTGAACTTC
AAGATCCGCCACAACATCGAGGACGGCAGCGTGCAGCTCGCCGACCACTACCAGCAGAACACCCCCATCG
GCGACGGCCCCGTGCTGCTGCCCGACAACCACTACCTGAGCACCCAGTCCAAGCTGAGCAAAGACCCCAA
CGAGAAGCGCGATCACATGGTCCTGCTGGAGTTCGTGACCGCCGCCGGGATCACTCTCGGCATGGACGAG
CTGTACAAGTCCGGACTCAGATCTCGAGCTCAAGCTTCGAATTCTAATCTGCTGCCTTGTAATCCACACG
GGAACGGGCTGCTGTATGCTGGGTTTAATCAGGACCACGGCTGCTTCGCTTGCGGAATGGAGAACGGGTT
CAGAGTGTACAATACCGACCCACTGAAAGAGAAGGAAAAACAGGAGTTCCTGGAAGGCGGGGTCGGACAT
GTGGAAATGCTGTTTAGGTGCAACTACCTGGCTCTGGTGGGAGGCGGGAAGAAACCCAAGTATCCCCCTA
ACAAAGTGATGATCTGGGACGATCTGAAGAAAAAGACTGTGATCGAGATTGAGTTCAGCACCGAGGTCAA
GGCCGTGAAACTGCGGAGAGACCGCATCGTGGTCGTGCTGGATTCCATGATCAAGGTCTTCACCTTTACA
CACAACCCTCATCAGCTGCACGTGTTCGAAACATGCTATAACCCCAAGGGCCTGTGCGTGCTGTGCCCTA
ATTCAAACAATAGCCTGCTGGCTTTTCCCGGAACTCATACCGGCCACGTCCAGCTGGTGGACCTGGCATC
TACTGAGAAGCCACCCGTCGATATCCCTGCACATGAAGGGGTGCTGTCCTGTATCGCCCTGAATCTGCAG
GGAACACGAATTGCTACTGCATCTGAGAAGGGCACCCTGATCCGGATTTTCGACACAAGCTCCGGCCACC
TGATTCAGGAACTGAGGCGCGGGAGTCAGGCCGCTAACATCTACTGCATTAACTTCAATCAGGACGCCAG
CCTGATCTGCGTGAGCAGTGATCATGGCACCGTGCACATTTTTGCAGCCGAGGATCCAAAGCGAAACAAG
CAGTCAAGCCTGGCCAGTGCTTCATTCCTGCCCAAGTATTTTTCCTCTAAATGGAGCTTCTCCAAGTTTC
AGGTGCCTTCTGGGAGTCCATGCATCTGTGCCTTTGGAACAGAGCCTAACGCAGTGATCGCCATTTGTGC
TGATGGCAGCTACTATAAATTCCTGTTTAATCCAAAGGGGGAGTGTATTAGGGATGTCTATGCTCAGTTC
CTGGAGATGACCGACGATAAGCTGTAAGGATCCTAATCAACCTCTGGATTACAAAATTTGTGAAAGATTG
ACTGGTATTCTTAACTATGTTGCTCCTTTTACGCTATGTGGATACGCTGCTTTAATGCCTTTGTATCATG
CTATTGCTTCCCGTATGGCTTTCATTTTCTCCTCCTTGTATAAATCCTGGTTGCTGTCTCTTTATGAGGA
GTTGTGGCCCGTTGTCAGGCAACGTGGCGTGGTGTGCACTGTGTTTGCTGACGCAACCCCCACTGGTTGG
GGCATTGCCACCACCTGTCAGCTCCTTTCCGGGACTTTCGCTTTCCCCCTCCCTATTGCCACGGCGGAAC
TCATCGCCGCCTGCCTTGCCCGCTGCTGGACAGGGGCTCGGCTGTTGGGCACTGACAATTCCGTGGTGTT
GTCGGGGAAATCATCGTCCTTTCCTTGGCTGCTCGCCTGTGTTGCCACCTGGATTCTGCGCGGGACGTCC
TTCTGCTACGTCCCTTCGGCCCTCAATCCAGCGGACCTTCCTTCCCGCGGCCTGCTGCCGGCTCTGCGGC
CTCTTCCGCGTCTTCGCCTTCGCCCTCAGACGAGTCGGATCTCCCTTTGGGCCGCCTCCCCGCCTGAGAT
CCTTTAAGACCAATGACTTACAAGGCAGCTGTAGATCTTAGCCACTTTTTAAAAGAAAAGGGGGGACTGG
AAGGGCTAATTCACTCCCAACGAAGACAAGATCTGCTTTTTGCTTGTACTGGGTCTCTCTGGTTAGACCA
GATCTGAGCCTGGGAGCTCTCTGGCTAACTAGGGAACCCACTGCTTAAGCCTCAATAAAGCTTGCCTTGA
GTGCTTCAAGTAGTGTGTGCCCGTCTGTTGTGTGACTCTGGTAACTAGAGATCCCTCAGACCCTTTTAGT
CAGTGTGGAAAATCTCTAGCAGTAGTAGTTCATGTCATCTTATTATTCAGTATTTATAACTTGCAAAGAA
ATGAATATCAGAGAGTGAGAGGCCCGGGTTAATTAAGGAAAGGGCTAGATCATTCTTGAAGACGAAAGGG
CCTCGTGATACGCCTATTTTTATAGGTTAATGTCATGATAATAATGGTTTCTTAGACGTCAGGTGGCACT
TTTCGGGGAAATGTGCGCGGAACCCCTATTTGTTTATTTTTCTAAATACATTCAAATATGTATCCGCTCA
TGAGACAATAACCCTGATAAATGCTTCAATAATATTGAAAAAGGAAGAGTATGAGTATTCAACATTTCCG
TGTCGCCCTTATTCCCTTTTTTGCGGCATTTTGCCTTCCTGTTTTTGCTCACCCAGAAACGCTGGTGAAA
GTAAAAGATGCTGAAGATCAGTTGGGTGCACGAGTGGGTTACATCGAACTGGATCTCAACAGCGGTAAGA
TCCTTGAGAGTTTTCGCCCCGAAGAACGTTTTCCAATGATGAGCACTTTTAAAGTTCTGCTATGTGGCGC
GGTATTATCCCGTGTTGACGCCGGGCAAGAGCAACTCGGTCGCCGCATACACTATTCTCAGAATGACTTG
GTTGAGTACTCACCAGTCACAGAAAAGCATCTTACGGATGGCATGACAGTAAGAGAATTATGCAGTGCTG
CCATAACCATGAGTGATAACACTGCGGCCAACTTACTTCTGACAACGATCGGAGGACCGAAGGAGCTAAC
CGCTTTTTTGCACAACATGGGGGATCATGTAACTCGCCTTGATCGTTGGGAACCGGAGCTGAATGAAGCC
ATACCAAACGACGAGCGTGACACCACGATGCCTGTAGCAATGGCAACAACGTTGCGCAAACTATTAACTG
GCGAACTACTTACTCTAGCTTCCCGGCAACAATTAATAGACTGGATGGAGGCGGATAAAGTTGCAGGACC
ACTTCTGCGCTCGGCCCTTCCGGCTGGCTGGTTTATTGCTGATAAATCTGGAGCCGGTGAGCGTGGGTCT
CGCGGTATCATTGCAGCACTGGGGCCAGATGGTAAGCCCTCCCGTATCGTAGTTATCTACACGACGGGGA
GTCAGGCAACTATGGATGAACGAAATAGACAGATCGCTGAGATAGGTGCCTCACTGATTAAGCATTGGTA
ACTGTCAGACCAAGTTTACTCATATATACTTTAGATTGATTTAAAACTTCATTTTTAATTTAAAAGGATC
TAGGTGAAGATCCTTTTTGATAATCTCATGACCAAAATCCCTTAACGTGAGTTTTCGTTCCACTGAGCGT
CAGACCCCGTAGAAAAGATCAAAGGATCTTCTTGAGATCCTTTTTTTCTGCGCGTAATCTGCTGCTTGCA
AACAAAAAAACCACCGCTACCAGCGGTGGTTTGTTTGCCGGATCAAGAGCTACCAACTCTTTTTCCGAAG
GTAACTGGCTTCAGCAGAGCGCAGATACCAAATACTGTTCTTCTAGTGTAGCCGTAGTTAGGCCACCACT
TCAAGAACTCTGTAGCACCGCCTACATACCTCGCTCTGCTAATCCTGTTACCAGTGGCTGCTGCCAGTGG
CGATAAGTCGTGTCTTACCGGGTTGGACTCAAGACGATAGTTACCGGATAAGGCGCAGCGGTCGGGCTGA
ACGGGGGGTTCGTGCACACAGCCCAGCTTGGAGCGAACGACCTACACCGAACTGAGATACCTACAGCGTG
AGCTATGAGAAAGCGCCACGCTTCCCGAAGGGAGAAAGGCGGACAGGTATCCGGTAAGCGGCAGGGTCGG
AACAGGAGAGCGCACGAGGGAGCTTCCAGGGGGAAACGCCTGGTATCTTTATAGTCCTGTCGGGTTTCGC
CACCTCTGACTTGAGCGTCGATTTTTGTGATGCTCGTCAGGGGGGCGGAGCCTATGGAAAAACGCCAGCA
ACGCGGCCTTTTTACGGTTCCTGGCCTTTTGCTGGCCTTTTGCTCACATGTTCTTTCCTGCGTTATCCCC
TGATTCTGTGGATAACCGTATTACCGCCTTTGAGTGAGCTGATACCGCTCGCCGCAGCCGAACGACCGAG
CGCAGCGAGTCAGTGAGCGAGGAAGCGGAAGAGCGCCCAATACGCAAACCGCCTCTCCCCGCGCGTTGGC
CGATTCATTAATGCAGCAAGCTCATGGCTGACTAATTTTTTTTATTTATGCAGAGGCCGAGGCCGCCTCG
GCCTCTGAGCTATTCCAGAAGTAGTGAGGAGGCTTTTTTGGAGGCCTAGGCTTTTGCAAAAAGCTCCCCG
TGGCACGACAGGTTTCCCGACTGGAAAGCGGGCAGTGAGCGCAACGCAATTAATGTGAGTTAGCTCACTC
ATTAGGCACCCCAGGCTTTACACTTTATGCTTCCGGCTCGTATGTTGTGTGGAATTGTGAGCGGATAACA
ATTTCACACAGGAAACAGCTATGACATGATTACGAATTTCACAAATAAAGCATTTTTTTCACTGCATTCT
AGTTGTGGTTTGTCCAAACTCATCAATGTATCTTATCATGTCTGGATCAACTGGATAACTCAAGCTAACC
AAAATCATCCCAAACTTCCCACCCCATACCCTATTACCACTGCCAATTACCTGTGGTTTCATTTACTCTA
AACCTGTGATTCCTCTGAATTATTTTCATTTTAAAGAAATTGTATTTGTTAAATATGTACTACAAACTTA
GTAGT
